Addgene plasmid #144236: TFORF2782
Purpose: Lentiviral vector for overexpressing transcription factor ORFs with unique 24-bp barcodes. Barcodes facilitate identification of transcription factors in pooled screens.
Depositing lab: Feng Zhang. Depositing organization: Broad Institute. Publication: A transcription factor atlas of directed differentiation. Joung J, Ma S, Tay T, Geiger-Schuller KR, Kirchgatterer PC, Verdine VK, Guo B, Arias-Garcia MA, Allen WE, Singh A, Kuksenko O, Abudayyeh OO, Gootenberg JS, Fu Z, Macrae RK, Buenrostro JD, Regev A, Zhang F. Cell. 2023 Jan 5;186(1):209-229.e26. doi: 10.1016/j.cell.2022.11.026. PubMed 36608654.
Backbone
  Vector backbone: pLX_TRC317
  Backbone manufacturer: Broad Institute Genetic Perturbation Platform
  Backbone size w/o insert (bp): 8264
  Vector type: Mammalian Expression, Lentiviral
  Selectable markers: Puromycin
Growth in bacteria
  Bacterial resistance: Ampicillin, 100 μg/mL
  Growth temperature: 37°C
  Growth strain: NEB Stable
  Copy number: High Copy
Gene/Insert
  Gene/Insert name: GLIS2
  Species: H. sapiens (human)
  Insert size (bp): 1676
  Entrez Gene: GLIS2 (a.k.a. NKL, NPHP7)
  Promoter: EF1a
  Cloning method: Unknown
  Sequencing primers: 5′ GGGTGGAGACTGAAGTTAGGCCAG; 3′ CACATAGCGTAAAAGGAGCAACATAG
Terms and licenses: Academic/Nonprofit Terms; Industry Terms: Not Available to Industry
Depositor comments: NM_001318918,XM_005255641,NM_032575,ENST00000262366,ENST00000433375 . The transcription factor ORF portion of this plasmid was synthesized by Genewiz. Please test multiple small colonies in case of plasmid recombination. To make this collection available in a timely manner, a portion of this collection was not fully sequenced by Addgene. If an Addgene verified full plasmid sequence is not available, please contact us prior to placing an order to request the full sequence.
How to cite: TFORF2782 was a gift from Feng Zhang (Addgene plasmid # 144236 ; http://n2t.net/addgene:144236 ; RRID:Addgene_144236)
