[The description below was written by a language model from this plasmid's Addgene catalogue record and pLannotate feature annotations shown in this document.]
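Description:
TFORF2782 is a lentiviral mammalian expression plasmid built on the pLX_TRC317 backbone from the Broad Institute Genetic Perturbation Platform. It carries the human transcription factor GLIS2 (also known as NKL or NPHP7) as a synthesized open reading frame. It belongs to a large barcoded transcription factor ORF collection in which each clone carries a unique 24-bp barcode, so that individual factors can be identified in pooled overexpression screens. The barcode is not annotated as a separate feature in the table. In bacteria the plasmid is maintained through a high-copy ColE1/pUC-type origin and ampicillin resistance (β-lactamase). An f1 origin and lac/T7/T3 cloning-vector remnants are also present. The depositor warns that recombination can occur, as is common for LTR-containing plasmids.

The viral cassette has a third-generation design. An RSV promoter drives a truncated HIV-1 5' LTR, followed by the Ψ packaging signal with a gag fragment, the Rev response element for Rev-dependent nuclear export of the genomic RNA, and a cPPT/CTS element. It ends in a self-inactivating ΔU3 3' LTR, followed by an SV40 polyadenylation signal outside the LTR. Within the provirus, an SV40 early promoter/origin region drives puromycin N-acetyltransferase for selection of transduced cells. Downstream, the strong constitutive EF-1α promoter drives the GLIS2 coding sequence, and a WPRE after it enhances transcript stability and expression. A short U6 promoter fragment is annotated between the ORF and the WPRE, and it appears to be only a residual sequence match. The sequenced record of 9,940 nt matches the sum of the stated backbone and insert sizes. The construct is used to produce lentivirus for stable GLIS2 overexpression, for example in directed differentiation screens.
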