Features (pLannotate 1.2.2; 31 found; start..end, strand, type, name):
      5..231     +  promoter       RSV promoter: Rous sarcoma virus enhancer/promoter
    232..412     +  LTR            5' LTR (truncated): truncated 5' long terminal repeat (LTR) from HIV-1
    459..584     +  misc_feature   HIV-1 Ψ: packaging signal of human immunodeficiency virus type 1
    568..931     +  CDS            HIV-1 gag (fragment): gag protein from human immunodeficiency virus 1; gag
   1077..1310    +  misc_feature   RRE: The Rev response element (RRE) of HIV-1 allows for Rev-dependent mRNA export from the nucleus to the cytoplasm.
   1687..1713    +  CDS            Rev (fragment): human immunodeficiency virus 1 (HIV-1) Rev protein; rev; enhances nuclear export of unspliced and incompletely spliced viral mRNAs
   1720..1743    +  promoter       SV40 promoter (fragment): SV40 early promoter
   1744..1815    +  promoter       SV40 promoter (fragment): SV40 enhancer and early promoter
   1839..1974    +  rep_origin     SV40 ori: SV40 origin of replication
   2020..2616    +  CDS            PuroR (fragment): puromycin N-acetyltransferase; pac from Streptomyces; confers resistance to puromycin
   2665..2782    +  misc_feature   cPPT/CTS: central polypurine tract and central termination sequence of HIV-1
   2847..2913    +  CDS            small t antigen (fragment): SV40 (simian virus 40) small t antigen
   2920..4098    +  promoter       EF-1α promoter: strong constitutive promoter for human elongation factor EF-1α
   4115..5686    +  CDS            GLIS2: GLIS2_HUMAN - Also known as NKL. Experimental evidence at protein level: Swiss-Prot protein existence level 1. Can act either as a transcriptional repressor or as a transcriptional activator, depending on the cell context. Acts as a repressor of the Hedgehog signaling pathway (By similarity). Represses the Hedgehog-dependent expression of Wnt4 (By similarity). Necessary to maintain the differentiated epithelial phenotype in renal cells through the inhibition of SNAI1, which itself induces the epithelial-to- mesenchymal transition (By similarity). Represses transcriptional activation mediated b
   5702..5755    +  promoter       U6 promoter (fragment): RNA polymerase III promoter for human U6 snRNA
   5797..6385    +  misc_feature   WPRE: woodchuck hepatitis virus posttranscriptional regulatory element
   6436..6455    +  misc_feature   cPPT/CTS (fragment): central polypurine tract and central termination sequence of HIV-1
   6457..6690    +  LTR            3' LTR (ΔU3): self-inactivating 3' long terminal repeat (LTR) from HIV-1
   6768..6889    +  polyA_signal   SV40 poly(A) signal: SV40 polyadenylation signal
   6929..7064    +  rep_origin     SV40 ori: SV40 origin of replication
   7085..7103    -  promoter       T7 promoter: promoter for bacteriophage T7 RNA polymerase
   7111..7266    +  CDS            lacZα (fragment): LacZα fragment of β-galactosidase; lacZ fragment
   7271..7699    +  rep_origin     f1 ori (sequence partly withheld): f1 bacteriophage origin of replication; arrow indicates direction of (+) strand synthesis
   7752..7856    +  promoter       AmpR promoter: bla
   7857..8717    +  CDS            AmpR: β-lactamase; bla; confers resistance to ampicillin, carbenicillin, and related antibiotics
   8888..9476    +  rep_origin     ori: high-copy-number ColE1/pMB1/pBR322/pUC origin of replication
   9659..9751    +  CDS            lacI (fragment): lac repressor; lacI; The lac repressor binds to the lac operator to inhibit transcription in E. coli. This inhibition can be relieved by adding lactose or isopropyl-β-D-thiogalactopyranoside (IPTG).
   9764..9785    +  protein_bind   CAP binding site: CAP binding activates transcription in the presence of cAMP. E. coli catabolite activator protein
   9800..9830    +  promoter       lac promoter: promoter for the E. coli lac operon
   9838..9854    +  protein_bind   lac operator: The lac repressor binds to the lac operator to inhibit transcription in E. coli. This inhibition can be relieved by adding lactose or isopropyl-β-D-thiogalactopyranoside (IPTG). lac repressor encoded by lacI
   9899..9917    +  promoter       T3 promoter: promoter for bacteriophage T3 RNA polymerase
>Addgene plasmid #144236 | TFORF2782 | addgene full sequence | sequence record 404117 | Addgene NGS Result
TTAATGTAGTCTTATGCAATACTCTTGTAGTCTTGCAACATGGTAACGATGAGTTAGCAACATGCCTTAC
AAGGAGAGAAAAAGCACCGTGCATGCCGATTGGTGGAAGTAAGGTGGTACGATCGTGCCTTATTAGGAAG
GCAACAGACGGGTCTGACATGGATTGGACGAACCACTGAATTGCCGCATTGCAGAGATATTGTATTTAAG
TGCCTAGCTCGATACATAAACGGGTCTCTCTGGTTAGACCAGATCTGAGCCTGGGAGCTCTCTGGCTAAC
TAGGGAACCCACTGCTTAAGCCTCAATAAAGCTTGCCTTGAGTGCTTCAAGTAGTGTGTGCCCGTCTGTT
GTGTGACTCTGGTAACTAGAGATCCCTCAGACCCTTTTAGTCAGTGTGGAAAATCTCTAGCAGTGGCGCC
CGAACAGGGACTTGAAAGCGAAAGGGAAACCAGAGGAGCTCTCTCGACGCAGGACTCGGCTTGCTGAAGC
GCGCACGGCAAGAGGCGAGGGGCGGCGACTGGTGAGTACGCCAAAAATTTTGACTAGCGGAGGCTAGAAG
GAGAGAGATGGGTGCGAGAGCGTCAGTATTAAGCGGGGGAGAATTAGATCGCGATGGGAAAAAATTCGGT
TAAGGCCAGGGGGAAAGAAAAAATATAAATTAAAACATATAGTATGGGCAAGCAGGGAGCTAGAACGATT
CGCAGTTAATCCTGGCCTGTTAGAAACATCAGAAGGCTGTAGACAAATACTGGGACAGCTACAACCATCC
CTTCAGACAGGATCAGAAGAACTTAGATCATTATATAATACAGTAGCAACCCTCTATTGTGTGCATCAAA
GGATAGAGATAAAAGACACCAAGGAAGCTTTAGACAAGATAGAGGAAGAGCAAAACAAAAGTAAGACCAC
CGCACAGCAAGCGGCCGCTGATCTTCAGACCTGGAGGAGGAGATATGAGGGACAATTGGAGAAGTGAATT
ATATAAATATAAAGTAGTAAAAATTGAACCATTAGGAGTAGCACCCACCAAGGCAAAGAGAAGAGTGGTG
CAGAGAGAAAAAAGAGCAGTGGGAATAGGAGCTTTGTTCCTTGGGTTCTTGGGAGCAGCAGGAAGCACTA
TGGGCGCAGCGTCAATGACGCTGACGGTACAGGCCAGACAATTATTGTCTGGTATAGTGCAGCAGCAGAA
CAATTTGCTGAGGGCTATTGAGGCGCAACAGCATCTGTTGCAACTCACAGTCTGGGGCATCAAGCAGCTC
CAGGCAAGAATCCTGGCTGTGGAAAGATACCTAAAGGATCAACAGCTCCTGGGGATTTGGGGTTGCTCTG
GAAAACTCATTTGCACCACTGCTGTGCCTTGGAATGCTAGTTGGAGTAATAAATCTCTGGAACAGATTTG
GAATCACACGACCTGGATGGAGTGGGACAGAGAAATTAACAATTACACAAGCTTAATACACTCCTTAATT
GAAGAATCGCAAAACCAGCAAGAAAAGAATGAACAAGAATTATTGGAATTAGATAAATGGGCAAGTTTGT
GGAATTGGTTTAACATAACAAATTGGCTGTGGTATATAAAATTATTCATAATGATAGTAGGAGGCTTGGT
AGGTTTAAGAATAGTTTTTGCTGTACTTTCTATAGTGAATAGAGTTAGGCAGGGATATTCACCATTATCG
TTTCAGACCCACCTCCCAACCCCGAGGGGACCCATGCATTGCATCTCAATTAGTCAGCAACCAGGTGTGG
AAAGTCCCCAGGCTCCCCAGCAGGCAGAAGTATGCAAAGCATGCGTCTCAATTAGTCAGCAACCATAGTC
CCGCCCCTAACTCCGCCCATCCCGCCCCTAACTCCGCCCAGTTCCGCCCATTCTCCGCCCCATGGCTGAC
TAATTTTTTTTATTTATGCAGAGGCCGAGGCCGCCTCGGCCTCTGAGCTATTCCAGAAGTAGTGAGGAGG
CTTTTTTGGAGGCCTAGGCTTTTGCAAAAAGCTTTCTAGAGGTACCACCGGAGCTTACCATGACCGAGTA
CAAGCCCACGGTGCGCCTCGCCACCCGCGACGACGTCCCCAGGGCCGTACGCACCCTCGCCGCCGCGTTC
GCCGACTACCCCGCCACGCGCCACACCGTCGATCCGGACCGCCACATCGAGCGGGTCACCGAGCTGCAAG
AACTCTTCCTCACGCGCGTCGGGCTCGACATCGGCAAGGTGTGGGTCGCGGACGACGGCGCCGCCGTGGC
GGTCTGGACCACGCCGGAGAGCGTCGAAGCGGGGGCGGTGTTCGCCGAGATCGGCCCGCGCATGGCCGAG
TTGAGCGGTTCCCGGCTGGCCGCGCAGCAACAGATGGAAGGCCTCCTGGCGCCGCACCGGCCCAAGGAGC
CCGCGTGGTTCCTGGCCACCGTCGGCGTCTCGCCCGACCACCAGGGCAAGGGTCTGGGCAGCGCCGTCGT
GCTCCCCGGAGTGGAGGCGGCCGAGCGCGCCGGGGTGCCCGCCTTCCTGGAGACCTCCGCGCCCCGCAAC
CTCCCCTTCTACGAGCGGCTCGGCTTCACCGTCACCGCCGACGTCGAGGTGCCCGAAGGACCGCGCACCT
GGTGCATGACCCGCAAGCCCGGTGCCAGTTAACGAATTCTAGATCTTGAGACAAATGGCAGTATTCATCC
ACAATTTTAAAAGAAAAGGGGGGATTGGGGGGTACAGTGCAGGGGAAAGAATAGTAGACATAATAGCAAC
AGACATACAAACTAAAGAATTACAAAAACAAATTACAAAAATTCAAAATTTTCGGGTTTATTACAGGGAC
AGCAGAGATCCACTTTGGCGCCGGCTCGAGGCCTGCAGGTGCAAAGATGGATAAAGTTTTAAACAGAGAG
GAATCTTTGCAGCTAATGGACCTTCTAGGTCTTGAAAGGAGTGGGAATTGGCTCCGGTGCCCGTCAGTGG
GCAGAGCGCACATCGCCCACAGTCCCCGAGAAGTTGGGGGGAGGGGTCGGCAATTGAACCGGTGCCTAGA
GAAGGTGGCGCGGGGTAAACTGGGAAAGTGATGTCGTGTACTGGCTCCGCCTTTTTCCCGAGGGTGGGGG
AGAACCGTATATAAGTGCAGTAGTCGCCGTGAACGTTCTTTTTCGCAACGGGTTTGCCGCCAGAACACAG
GTAAGTGCCGTGTGTGGTTCCCGCGGGCCTGGCCTCTTTACGGGTTATGGCCCTTGCGTGCCTTGAATTA
CTTCCACCTGGCTGCAGTACGTGATTCTTGATCCCGAGCTTCGGGTTGGAAGTGGGTGGGAGAGTTCGAG
GCCTTGCGCTTAAGGAGCCCCTTCGCCTCGTGCTTGAGTTGAGGCCTGGCCTGGGCGCTGGGGCCGCCGC
GTGCGAATCTGGTGGCACCTTCGCGCCTGTCTCGCTGCTTTCGATAAGTCTCTAGCCATTTAAAATTTTT
GATGACCTGCTGCGACGCTTTTTTTCTGGCAAGATAGTCTTGTAAATGCGGGCCAAGATCTGCACACTGG
TATTTCGGTTTTTGGGGCCGCGGGCGGCGACGGGGCCCGTGCGTCCCAGCGCACATGTTCGGCGAGGCGG
GGCCTGCGAGCGCGGCCACCGAGAATCGGACGGGGGTAGTCTCAAGCTGGCCGGCCTGCTCTGGTGCCTG
GCCTCGCGCCGCCGTGTATCGCCCCGCCCTGGGCGGCAAGGCTGGCCCGGTCGGCACCAGTTGCGTGAGC
GGAAAGATGGCCGCTTCCCGGCCCTGCTGCAGGGAGCTCAAAATGGAGGACGCGGCGCTCGGGAGAGCGG
GCGGGTGAGTCACCCACACAAAGGAAAAGGGCCTTTCCGTCCTCAGCCGTCGCTTCATGTGACTCCACGG
AGTACCGGGCGCCGTCCAGGCACCTCGATTAGTTCTCGAGCTTTTGGAGTACGTCGTCTTTAGGTTGGGG
GGAGGGGTTTTATGCGATGGAGTTTCCCCACACTGAGTGGGTGGAGACTGAAGTTAGGCCAGCTTGGCAC
TTGATGTAATTCTCCTTGGAATTTGCCCTTTTTGAGTTTGGATCTTGGTTCATTCTCAAGCCTCAGACAG
TGGTTCAAAGTTTTTTTCTTCCATTTCAGGTGTCGTGAGGCTAGCACCGCCACCATGCACTCCCTGGACG
AGCCGCTCGACCTGAAGCTGAGTATCACCAAGCTCCGGGCGGCAAGAGAGAAGCGGGAGAGGACGCTGGG
TGTGGTCCGGCCCCGTGCTCTGCACAGGGAGCTGGGCCTGGTGGATGACAGCCCCACACCTGGCTCTCCA
GGCTCCCCGCCCTCAGGCTTCCTGCTGAACTCCAAGTTCCCCGAGAAGGTGGAGGGACGCTTTTCAGCAG
CCCCTCTCGTGGACCTCAGCCTGTCACCACCATCTGGGCTGGACTCCCCCAATGGCAGCAGCTCGCTGTC
CCCCGAGCGCCAGGGCAACGGGGACCTGCCTCCAGTGCCCAGTGCCTCGGACTTCCAGCCACTGCGCTAT
TTGGATGGTGTCCCCAGCTCCTTCCAGTTCTTCCTGCCCCTCGGCTCCGGGGGGGCCCTGCACCTGCCTG
CCTCCTCCTTCCTTACCCCTCCCAAGGACAAGTGCCTCTCGCCAGACCTGCCCCTGCCCAAGCAGCTGGT
GTGTCGCTGGGCCAAGTGTAACCAGCTCTTTGAGCTCCTGCAAGACCTGGTGGACCATGTCAACGATTAC
CATGTCAAGCCCGAGAAGGATGCGGGGTACTGCTGCCACTGGGAGGGCTGCGCCCGCCATGGCCGAGGTT
TCAACGCCAGGTACAAGATGCTCATCCACATCCGCACACACACCAACGAGAAGCCACACCGCTGTCCGAC
CTGCAGCAAGAGCTTCTCCCGCCTGGAGAACCTGAAGATCCACAACCGGTCGCACACAGGTGAGAAGCCC
TACGTCTGCCCCTACGAGGGCTGCAACAAGCGCTATTCCAACTCCAGTGACCGCTTTAAGCACACGCGCA
CCCACTATGTGGACAAGCCCTACTACTGCAAGATGCCCGGCTGCCACAAGCGCTACACGGACCCCAGCTC
ACTGCGCAAGCACATCAAGGCCCATGGCCACTTTGTGTCCCACGAGCAGCAAGAGCTCCTGCAGCTGCGC
CCACCCCCCAAGCCGCCACTGCCCGCCCCCGACGGCGGCCCCTATGTCAGTGGGGCCCAGATCATCATCC
CCAACCCAGCTGCCCTCTTTGGAGGCCCTGGCCTGCCCGGCTTACCCCTACCCCTGGCCCCCGGCCCCCT
TGACCTCAGTGCCCTGGCCTGTGGCAACGGTGGGGGCAGTGGGGGTGGGGGGGGCATGGGCCCTGGGCTG
CCAGGCCCCGTCCTGCCTCTCAATCTGGCCAAGAACCCGCTGCTGCCCTCGCCCTTTGGGGCTGGCGGAC
TGGGCTTGCCTGTGGTCTCCCTCCTTGCTGGCGCAGCTGGTGGCAAGGCCGAGGGGGAGAAGGGGCGTGG
GTCGGTGCCCACCAGGGCCCTGGGCATGGAGGGCCACAAGACGCCCCTTGAAAGGACGGAGAGCAGCTGC
TCCCGGCCAAGCCCCGATGGACTCCCCCTGCTGCCAGGCACCGTGCTGGACCTGTCCACGGGCGTCAACT
CAGCTGCCAGCAGCCCAGAGGCGTTGGCCCCTGGCTGGGTGGTCATCCCGCCGGGCTCGGTGCTGCTCAA
ACCGGCTGTGGTGAACTAGTAATGAACTAGTCCGTAACTTGAAAGTATTTCGATTTCTTGGCTTTATATA
TCTTGTGGAAAGGACGACCGGTACTGTAGCACAACAGTTGGACGCGTTAAGTCGACAATCAACCTCTGGA
TTACAAAATTTGTGAAAGATTGACTGGTATTCTTAACTATGTTGCTCCTTTTACGCTATGTGGATACGCT
GCTTTAATGCCTTTGTATCATGCTATTGCTTCCCGTATGGCTTTCATTTTCTCCTCCTTGTATAAATCCT
GGTTGCTGTCTCTTTATGAGGAGTTGTGGCCCGTTGTCAGGCAACGTGGCGTGGTGTGCACTGTGTTTGC
TGACGCAACCCCCACTGGTTGGGGCATTGCCACCACCTGTCAGCTCCTTTCCGGGACTTTCGCTTTCCCC
CTCCCTATTGCCACGGCGGAACTCATCGCCGCCTGCCTTGCCCGCTGCTGGACAGGGGCTCGGCTGTTGG
GCACTGACAATTCCGTGGTGTTGTCGGGGAAATCATCGTCCTTTCCTTGGCTGCTCGCCTGTGTTGCCAC
CTGGATTCTGCGCGGGACGTCCTTCTGCTACGTCCCTTCGGCCCTCAATCCAGCGGACCTTCCTTCCCGC
GGCCTGCTGCCGGCTCTGCGGCCTCTTCCGCGTCTTCGCCTTCGCCCTCAGACGAGTCGGATCTCCCTTT
GGGCCGCCTCCCCGCGTCGACTTTAAGACCAATGACTTACAAGGCAGCTGTAGATCTTAGCCACTTTTTA
AAAGAAAAGGGGGGACTGGAAGGGCTAATTCACTCCCAACGAAGACAAGATCTGCTTTTTGCTTGTACTG
GGTCTCTCTGGTTAGACCAGATCTGAGCCTGGGAGCTCTCTGGCTAACTAGGGAACCCACTGCTTAAGCC
TCAATAAAGCTTGCCTTGAGTGCTTCAAGTAGTGTGTGCCCGTCTGTTGTGTGACTCTGGTAACTAGAGA
TCCCTCAGACCCTTTTAGTCAGTGTGGAAAATCTCTAGCAGTACGTATAGTAGTTCATGTCATCTTATTA
TTCAGTATTTATAACTTGCAAAGAAATGAATATCAGAGAGTGAGAGGAACTTGTTTATTGCAGCTTATAA
TGGTTACAAATAAAGCAATAGCATCACAAATTTCACAAATAAAGCATTTTTTTCACTGCATTCTAGTTGT
GGTTTGTCCAAACTCATCAATGTATCTTATCATGTCTGGCTCTAGCTATCCCGCCCCTAACTCCGCCCAT
CCCGCCCCTAACTCCGCCCAGTTCCGCCCATTCTCCGCCCCATGGCTGACTAATTTTTTTTATTTATGCA
GAGGCCGAGGCCGCCTCGGCCTCTGAGCTATTCCAGAAGTAGTGAGGAGGCTTTTTTGGAGGCCTAGGGA
CGTACCCAATTCGCCCTATAGTGAGTCGTATTACGCGCGCTCACTGGCCGTCGTTTTACAACGTCGTGAC
TGGGAAAACCCTGGCGTTACCCAACTTAATCGCCTTGCAGCACATCCCCCTTTCGCCAGCTGGCGTAATA
GCGAAGAGGCCCGCACCGATCGCCCTTCCCAACAGTTGCGCAGCCTGAATGGCGAATGGG
[124 nt withheld, positions 7271-7394]
C
[91 nt withheld, positions 7396-7486]
A
[49 nt withheld, positions 7488-7536]
CCTTTGACGTTGGAGTCCACGTTCTTT
[37 nt withheld, positions 7564-7600]
ACCCTATCTCGGTCTATTCTTTTGATTTATAAGGGATTTTGCCGATTTCGGCCTATTGGTTAAAAAATGA
GCTGATTTAACAAAAATTTAACGCGAATTTTAACAAAATATTAACGCTTACAATTTAGGTGGCACTTTTC
GGGGAAATGTGCGCGGAACCCCTATTTGTTTATTTTTCTAAATACATTCAAATATGTATCCGCTCATGAG
ACAATAACCCTGATAAATGCTTCAATAATATTGAAAAAGGAAGAGTATGAGTATTCAACATTTCCGTGTC
GCCCTTATTCCCTTTTTTGCGGCATTTTGCCTTCCTGTTTTTGCTCACCCAGAAACGCTGGTGAAAGTAA
AAGATGCTGAAGATCAGTTGGGTGCACGAGTGGGTTACATCGAACTGGATCTCAACAGCGGTAAGATCCT
TGAGAGTTTTCGCCCCGAAGAACGTTTTCCAATGATGAGCACTTTTAAAGTTCTGCTATGTGGCGCGGTA
TTATCCCGTATTGACGCCGGGCAAGAGCAACTCGGTCGCCGCATACACTATTCTCAGAATGACTTGGTTG
AGTACTCACCAGTCACAGAAAAGCATCTTACGGATGGCATGACAGTAAGAGAATTATGCAGTGCTGCCAT
AACCATGAGTGATAACACTGCGGCCAACTTACTTCTGACAACGATCGGAGGACCGAAGGAGCTAACCGCT
TTTTTGCACAACATGGGGGATCATGTAACTCGCCTTGATCGTTGGGAACCGGAGCTGAATGAAGCCATAC
CAAACGACGAGCGTGACACCACGATGCCTGTAGCAATGGCAACAACGTTGCGCAAACTATTAACTGGCGA
ACTACTTACTCTAGCTTCCCGGCAACAATTAATAGACTGGATGGAGGCGGATAAAGTTGCAGGACCACTT
CTGCGCTCGGCCCTTCCGGCTGGCTGGTTTATTGCTGATAAATCTGGAGCCGGTGAGCGTGGGTCTCGCG
GTATCATTGCAGCACTGGGGCCAGATGGTAAGCCCTCCCGTATCGTAGTTATCTACACGACGGGGAGTCA
GGCAACTATGGATGAACGAAATAGACAGATCGCTGAGATAGGTGCCTCACTGATTAAGCATTGGTAACTG
TCAGACCAAGTTTACTCATATATACTTTAGATTGATTTAAAACTTCATTTTTAATTTAAAAGGATCTAGG
TGAAGATCCTTTTTGATAATCTCATGACCAAAATCCCTTAACGTGAGTTTTCGTTCCACTGAGCGTCAGA
CCCCGTAGAAAAGATCAAAGGATCTTCTTGAGATCCTTTTTTTCTGCGCGTAATCTGCTGCTTGCAAACA
AAAAAACCACCGCTACCAGCGGTGGTTTGTTTGCCGGATCAAGAGCTACCAACTCTTTTTCCGAAGGTAA
CTGGCTTCAGCAGAGCGCAGATACCAAATACTGTTCTTCTAGTGTAGCCGTAGTTAGGCCACCACTTCAA
GAACTCTGTAGCACCGCCTACATACCTCGCTCTGCTAATCCTGTTACCAGTGGCTGCTGCCAGTGGCGAT
AAGTCGTGTCTTACCGGGTTGGACTCAAGACGATAGTTACCGGATAAGGCGCAGCGGTCGGGCTGAACGG
GGGGTTCGTGCACACAGCCCAGCTTGGAGCGAACGACCTACACCGAACTGAGATACCTACAGCGTGAGCT
ATGAGAAAGCGCCACGCTTCCCGAAGGGAGAAAGGCGGACAGGTATCCGGTAAGCGGCAGGGTCGGAACA
GGAGAGCGCACGAGGGAGCTTCCAGGGGGAAACGCCTGGTATCTTTATAGTCCTGTCGGGTTTCGCCACC
TCTGACTTGAGCGTCGATTTTTGTGATGCTCGTCAGGGGGGCGGAGCCTATGGAAAAACGCCAGCAACGC
GGCCTTTTTACGGTTCCTGGCCTTTTGCTGGCCTTTTGCTCACATGTTCTTTCCTGCGTTATCCCCTGAT
TCTGTGGATAACCGTATTACCGCCTTTGAGTGAGCTGATACCGCTCGCCGCAGCCGAACGACCGAGCGCA
GCGAGTCAGTGAGCGAGGAAGCGGAAGAGCGCCCAATACGCAAACCGCCTCTCCCCGCGCGTTGGCCGAT
TCATTAATGCAGCTGGCACGACAGGTTTCCCGACTGGAAAGCGGGCAGTGAGCGCAACGCAATTAATGTG
AGTTAGCTCACTCATTAGGCACCCCAGGCTTTACACTTTATGCTTCCGGCTCGTATGTTGTGTGGAATTG
TGAGCGGATAACAATTTCACACAGGAAACAGCTATGACCATGATTACGCCAAGCGCGCAATTAACCCTCA
CTAAAGGGAACAAAAGCTGGAGCTGCAAGC
