>Addgene plasmid #144236 | TFORF2782 | depositor partial sequence | sequence record 284823 | Insert
ACCGCCACCATGCACTCCCTGGACGAGCCGCTCGACCTGAAGCTGAGTATCACCAAGCTCCGGGCGGCAA
GAGAGAAGCGGGAGAGGACGCTGGGTGTGGTCCGGCCCCGTGCTCTGCACAGGGAGCTGGGCCTGGTGGA
TGACAGCCCCACACCTGGCTCTCCAGGCTCCCCGCCCTCAGGCTTCCTGCTGAACTCCAAGTTCCCCGAG
AAGGTGGAGGGACGCTTTTCAGCAGCCCCTCTCGTGGACCTCAGCCTGTCACCACCATCTGGGCTGGACT
CCCCCAATGGCAGCAGCTCGCTGTCCCCCGAGCGCCAGGGCAACGGGGACCTGCCTCCAGTGCCCAGTGC
CTCGGACTTCCAGCCACTGCGCTATTTGGATGGTGTCCCCAGCTCCTTCCAGTTCTTCCTGCCCCTCGGC
TCCGGGGGGGCCCTGCACCTGCCTGCCTCCTCCTTCCTTACCCCTCCCAAGGACAAGTGCCTCTCGCCAG
ACCTGCCCCTGCCCAAGCAGCTGGTGTGTCGCTGGGCCAAGTGTAACCAGCTCTTTGAGCTCCTGCAAGA
CCTGGTGGACCATGTCAACGATTACCATGTCAAGCCCGAGAAGGATGCGGGGTACTGCTGCCACTGGGAG
GGCTGCGCCCGCCATGGCCGAGGTTTCAACGCCAGGTACAAGATGCTCATCCACATCCGCACACACACCA
ACGAGAAGCCACACCGCTGTCCGACCTGCAGCAAGAGCTTCTCCCGCCTGGAGAACCTGAAGATCCACAA
CCGGTCGCACACAGGTGAGAAGCCCTACGTCTGCCCCTACGAGGGCTGCAACAAGCGCTATTCCAACTCC
AGTGACCGCTTTAAGCACACGCGCACCCACTATGTGGACAAGCCCTACTACTGCAAGATGCCCGGCTGCC
ACAAGCGCTACACGGACCCCAGCTCACTGCGCAAGCACATCAAGGCCCATGGCCACTTTGTGTCCCACGA
GCAGCAAGAGCTCCTGCAGCTGCGCCCACCCCCCAAGCCGCCACTGCCCGCCCCCGACGGCGGCCCCTAT
GTCAGTGGGGCCCAGATCATCATCCCCAACCCAGCTGCCCTCTTTGGAGGCCCTGGCCTGCCCGGCTTAC
CCCTACCCCTGGCCCCCGGCCCCCTTGACCTCAGTGCCCTGGCCTGTGGCAACGGTGGGGGCAGTGGGGG
TGGGGGGGGCATGGGCCCTGGGCTGCCAGGCCCCGTCCTGCCTCTCAATCTGGCCAAGAACCCGCTGCTG
CCCTCGCCCTTTGGGGCTGGCGGACTGGGCTTGCCTGTGGTCTCCCTCCTTGCTGGCGCAGCTGGTGGCA
AGGCCGAGGGGGAGAAGGGGCGTGGGTCGGTGCCCACCAGGGCCCTGGGCATGGAGGGCCACAAGACGCC
CCTTGAAAGGACGGAGAGCAGCTGCTCCCGGCCAAGCCCCGATGGACTCCCCCTGCTGCCAGGCACCGTG
CTGGACCTGTCCACGGGCGTCAACTCAGCTGCCAGCAGCCCAGAGGCGTTGGCCCCTGGCTGGGTGGTCA
TCCCGCCGGGCTCGGTGCTGCTCAAACCGGCTGTGGTGAACTAGTAATGAACTAGTCCGTAACTTGAAAG
TATTTCGATTTCTTGGCTTTATATATCTTGTGGAAAGGACGACCGGTACTGTAGCACAACAGTTGG
