>Addgene plasmid #144236 | TFORF2782 | depositor partial sequence | sequence record 284824 | Barcode
CCGGTACTGTAGCACAACAGTTGG
